>Addgene plasmid #241316 | CMV-Serbp1-meGFP | addgene full sequence | sequence record 479774 | Addgene NGS Result
AATGGCCCGCCTGGCTGACCGCCCAACGACCCCCGCCCATTGACGTCAATAATGACGTATGTTCCCATAG
TAACGCCAATAGGGACTTTCCATTGACGTCAATGGGTGGAGTATTTACGGTAAACTGCCCACTTGGCAGT
ACATCAAGTGTATCATATGCCAAGTACGCCCCCTATTGACGTCAATGACGGTAAATGGCCCGCCTGGCAT
TATGCCCAGTACATGACCTTATGGGACTTTCCTACTTGGCAGTACATCTACGTATTAGTCATCGCTATTA
CCATGGTGATGCGGTTTTGGCAGTACATCAATGGGCGTGGATAGCGGTTTGACTCACGGGGATTTCCAAG
TCTCCACCCCATTGACGTCAATGGGAGTTTGTTTTGGCACCAAAATCAACGGGACTTTCCAAAATGTCGT
AACAACTCCGCCCCATTGACGCAAATGGGCGGTAGGCGTGTACGGTGGGAGGTCTATATAAGCAGAGCTG
GTTTAGTGAACCGTCAGATCCGCTAGCGCTACCGGACTCAGATCTCGAGCTCAAGCTTCGAATTCATGCC
TGGGCACCTACAGGAAGGCTTCGGCTGCGTGGTCACCAACCGATTCGACCAGCTATTTGACGACGAATCG
GACCCTTTCGAGGTACTGAAGGCAGCAGAGAACAAGAAAAAAGAAGCCGGCGGGGGCGGCGTTGGGGGCC
CCGGGGCCAAGAGCGCGGCTCAGGCCGCGGCCCAGACCAACTCCAACGCGGCGGGCAAACAGTTGCGTAA
AGAGTCCCAGAAAGACCGCAAGAACCCGCTGCCCCCCAGCGTCGGCGTGGCCGACAAAAAGGAGGAGACG
CAGCCGCCGGTGGCGCTTAAGAAAGAAGGAATAAGGCGAGTTGGAAGAAGACCCGATCAACAACTACAGG
GTGATGGGAAACTAATTGATAGGAGAGCAGAAAGGCGACCACCCCGTGAAAGAAGATTTGAAAAGCCACT
TGAAGAAAAAGGTGAAGGAGGTGAATTTTCAGTTGATAGACCGATTATCGAACGGCCTATCCGAGGCCGA
GGTGGTCTTGGAAGGGGTCGAGGAGGCCGTGGACGTGGAATGGGCCGAGGCGATGGATTTGATTCTCGTG
GCAAGCGTGAATTTGATAGGCATAGTGGAAGTGATAGATCTTCTTTTTCACATTACAGTGGCCTGAAGCA
TGAGGACAAACGCGGAGGTAGCGGCTCTCACAACTGGGGAACTGTCAAAGATGAATTAACAGAGTCACCC
AAATACATTCAGAAACAAATATCTTATAATTGCAGTGATTTGGATCAATCAAATGTGACTGAGGAAACAC
CTGAAGGTGAAGAGCACCCTGTGGCAGATACTGAAAATAAGGAGAACGAAGTTGAAGAGGTTAAGGAAGA
GGGTCCAAAAGAGATGACTCTGGATGAGTGGAAAGCTATTCAAAATAAAGACCGAGCAAAAGTAGAATTT
AATATCCGAAAACCAAATGAAGGCGCCGATGGACAATGGAAAAAGGGATTTGTTCTGCATAAATCAAAAA
GTGAAGAGGCTCATGCTGAAGATTCAGTTATGGACCATCATTTCCGGAAGCCAGCAAATGATATAACATC
TCAACTGGAGATCAATTTTGGAGACTTAGGCCGCCCAGGACGTGGTGGCAGAGGAGGACGTGGTGGGCGT
GGGCGTGGTGGACGTCCAAACCGTGGCAGCAGGACTGATAAGTCAAGTGCTTCTGCTCCTGATGTAGATG
ACCCAGAGGCCTTCCCAGCTCTGGCCGAATTCGGAGGCGGAGGTTCTGGGGGAGGAGGTAGTGGCGGTGG
TGGTTCAGGAGGCGGCGGAAGCGGTGGAGGTGGAAGCGGTAGCAAGGGCGAGGAGCTGTTCACCGGGGTG
GTGCCCATCCTGGTCGAGCTGGACGGCGACGTAAACGGCCACAAGTTCAGCGTGTCCGGCGAGGGCGAGG
GCGATGCCACCTACGGCAAGCTGACCCTGAAGTTCATCTGCACCACCGGCAAGCTGCCCGTGCCCTGGCC
CACCCTCGTGACCACCCTGACCTACGGCGTGCAGTGCTTCAGCCGCTACCCCGACCACATGAAGCAGCAC
GACTTCTTCAAGTCCGCCATGCCCGAAGGCTACGTCCAGGAGCGCACCATCTTCTTCAAGGACGACGGCA
ACTACAAGACCCGCGCCGAGGTGAAGTTCGAGGGCGACACCCTGGTGAACCGCATCGAGCTGAAGGGCAT
CGACTTCAAGGAGGACGGCAACATCCTGGGGCACAAGCTGGAGTACAACTACAACAGCCACAACGTCTAT
ATCATGGCCGACAAGCAGAAGAACGGCATCAAGGTGAACTTCAAGATCCGCCACAACATCGAGGACGGCA
GCGTGCAGCTCGCCGACCACTACCAGCAGAACACCCCCATCGGCGACGGCCCCGTGCTGCTGCCCGACAA
CCACTACCTGAGCACCCAGTCCAAGCTGAGCAAAGACCCCAACGAGAAGCGCGATCACATGGTCCTGCTG
GAGTTCGTGACCGCCGCCGGGATCACTCTCGGCATGGACGAGCTGTACAAGTAAAGCGGCCGCGACTCTA
GATCATAATCAGCCATACCACATTTGTAGAGGTTTTACTTGCTTTAAAAAACCTCCCACACCTCCCCCTG
AACCTGAAACATAAAATGAATGCAATTGTTGTTGTTAACTTGTTTATTGCAGCTTATAATGGTTACAAAT
AAAGCAATAGCATCACAAATTTCACAAATAAAGCATTTTTTTCACTGCATTCTAGTTGTGGTTTGTCCAA
ACTCATCAATGTATCTTAAGGCGTAAATTGTAAGCGTTAATATTTTGTTAAAATTCGCGTTAAATTTTTG
TTAAATCAGCTCATTTTTTAACCAATAGGCCGAAATCGGCAAAATCCCTTATAAATCAAAAGAATAGACC
GAGATAGGGT
[37 nt withheld, positions 2951-2987]
AAAGAACGTGGACTCCAACGTCAAAGG
[49 nt withheld, positions 3015-3063]
T
[91 nt withheld, positions 3065-3155]
G
[124 nt withheld, positions 3157-3280]
CAGGTGGCACTTTTCGGGGAAATGTGCGCGGAACCCCTATTTGTTTATTTTTCTAAATACATTCAAATAT
GTATCCGCTCATGAGACAATAACCCTGATAAATGCTTCAATAATATTGAAAAAGGAAGAGTCCTGAGGCG
GAAAGAACCAGCTGTGGAATGTGTGTCAGTTAGGGTGTGGAAAGTCCCCAGGCTCCCCAGCAGGCAGAAG
TATGCAAAGCATGCATCTCAATTAGTCAGCAACCAGGTGTGGAAAGTCCCCAGGCTCCCCAGCAGGCAGA
AGTATGCAAAGCATGCATCTCAATTAGTCAGCAACCATAGTCCCGCCCCTAACTCCGCCCATCCCGCCCC
TAACTCCGCCCAGTTCCGCCCATTCTCCGCCCCATGGCTGACTAATTTTTTTTATTTATGCAGAGGCCGA
GGCCGCCTCGGCCTCTGAGCTATTCCAGAAGTAGTGAGGAGGCTTTTTTGGAGGCCTAGGCTTTTGCAAA
GATCGATCAAGAGACAGGATGAGGATCGTTTCGCATGATTGAACAAGATGGATTGCACGCAGGTTCTCCG
GCCGCTTGGGTGGAGAGGCTATTCGGCTATGACTGGGCACAACAGACAATCGGCTGCTCTGATGCCGCCG
TGTTCCGGCTGTCAGCGCAGGGGCGCCCGGTTCTTTTTGTCAAGACCGACCTGTCCGGTGCCCTGAATGA
ACTGCAAGACGAGGCAGCGCGGCTATCGTGGCTGGCCACGACGGGCGTTCCTTGCGCAGCTGTGCTCGAC
GTTGTCACTGAAGCGGGAAGGGACTGGCTGCTATTGGGCGAAGTGCCGGGGCAGGATCTCCTGTCATCTC
ACCTTGCTCCTGCCGAGAAAGTATCCATCATGGCTGATGCAATGCGGCGGCTGCATACGCTTGATCCGGC
TACCTGCCCATTCGACCACCAAGCGAAACATCGCATCGAGCGAGCACGTACTCGGATGGAAGCCGGTCTT
GTCGATCAGGATGATCTGGACGAAGAGCATCAGGGGCTCGCGCCAGCCGAACTGTTCGCCAGGCTCAAGG
CGAGCATGCCCGACGGCGAGGATCTCGTCGTGACCCATGGCGATGCCTGCTTGCCGAATATCATGGTGGA
AAATGGCCGCTTTTCTGGATTCATCGACTGTGGCCGGCTGGGTGTGGCGGACCGCTATCAGGACATAGCG
TTGGCTACCCGTGATATTGCTGAAGAGCTTGGCGGCGAATGGGCTGACCGCTTCCTCGTGCTTTACGGTA
TCGCCGCTCCCGATTCGCAGCGCATCGCCTTCTATCGCCTTCTTGACGAGTTCTTCTGAGCGGGACTCTG
GGGTTCGAAATGACCGACCAAGCGACGCCCAACCTGCCATCACGAGATTTCGATTCCACCGCCGCCTTCT
ATGAAAGGTTGGGCTTCGGAATCGTTTTCCGGGACGCCGGCTGGATGATCCTCCAGCGCGGGGATCTCAT
GCTGGAGTTCTTCGCCCACCCTAGGGGGAGGCTAACTGAAACACGGAAGGAGACAATACCGGAAGGAACC
CGCGCTATGACGGCAATAAAAAGACAGAATAAAACGCACGGTGTTGGGTCGTTTGTTCATAAACGCGGGG
TTCGGTCCCAGGGCTGGCACTCTGTCGATACCCCACCGAGACCCCATTGGGGCCAATACGCCCGCGTTTC
TTCCTTTTCCCCACCCCACCCCCCAAGTTCGGGTGAAGGCCCAGGGCTCGCAGCCAACGTCGGGGCGGCA
GGCCCTGCCATAGCCTCAGGTTACTCATATATACTTTAGATTGATTTAAAACTTCATTTTTAATTTAAAA
GGATCTAGGTGAAGATCCTTTTTGATAATCTCATGACCAAAATCCCTTAACGTGAGTTTTCGTTCCACTG
AGCGTCAGACCCCGTAGAAAAGATCAAAGGATCTTCTTGAGATCCTTTTTTTCTGCGCGTAATCTGCTGC
TTGCAAACAAAAAAACCACCGCTACCAGCGGTGGTTTGTTTGCCGGATCAAGAGCTACCAACTCTTTTTC
CGAAGGTAACTGGCTTCAGCAGAGCGCAGATACCAAATACTGTTCTTCTAGTGTAGCCGTAGTTAGGCCA
CCACTTCAAGAACTCTGTAGCACCGCCTACATACCTCGCTCTGCTAATCCTGTTACCAGTGGCTGCTGCC
AGTGGCGATAAGTCGTGTCTTACCGGGTTGGACTCAAGACGATAGTTACCGGATAAGGCGCAGCGGTCGG
GCTGAACGGGGGGTTCGTGCACACAGCCCAGCTTGGAGCGAACGACCTACACCGAACTGAGATACCTACA
GCGTGAGCTATGAGAAAGCGCCACGCTTCCCGAAGGGAGAAAGGCGGACAGGTATCCGGTAAGCGGCAGG
GTCGGAACAGGAGAGCGCACGAGGGAGCTTCCAGGGGGAAACGCCTGGTATCTTTATAGTCCTGTCGGGT
TTCGCCACCTCTGACTTGAGCGTCGATTTTTGTGATGCTCGTCAGGGGGGCGGAGCCTATGGAAAAACGC
CAGCAACGCGGCCTTTTTACGGTTCCTGGCCTTTTGCTGGCCTTTTGCTCACATGTTCTTTCCTGCGTTA
TCCCCTGATTCTGTGGATAACCGTATTACCGCCATGCATTAGTTATTAATAGTAATCAATTACGGGGTCA
TTAGTTCATAGCCCATATATGGAGTTCCGCGTTACATAACTTACGGTA
Features (pLannotate 1.2.2; 16 found; start..end, strand, type, name):
    286..489     +  promoter       CMV promoter: human cytomegalovirus (CMV) immediate early promoter
    512..555     +  misc_feature   MCS (fragment): multiple cloning site
    556..1776    +  CDS            Serbp1: PAIRB_MOUSE - Also known as Pairbp1. Experimental evidence at protein level: Swiss-Prot protein existence level 1. May play a role in the regulation of mRNA stability. Binds to the 3'-most 134 nt of the SERPINE1/PAI1 mRNA, a region which confers cyclic nucleotide regulation of message decay. Seems to play a role in PML-nuclear bodies formation. From Mus musculus (Mouse).
   1813..1838    +  CDS            FAPα2 (fragment): fluorogen-activating protein composed of a dimer of the L5-MG single-chain antibody fragment (Szent-Gyorgyi et al., 2008) binds malachite green derivatives to produce red fluorescence
   1861..2574    +  CDS            mEGFP: enhanced GFP with monomerizing A206K mutation (Zacharias et al., 2002) mammalian codon-optimized
   2591..2674    +  CDS            large T antigen (fragment): large T antigen from SV40 (simian virus 40)
   2697..2818    +  polyA_signal   SV40 poly(A) signal: SV40 polyadenylation signal
   2852..3280    -  rep_origin     f1 ori (sequence partly withheld): f1 bacteriophage origin of replication; arrow indicates direction of (+) strand synthesis
   3307..3411    +  promoter       AmpR promoter: bla
   3413..3770    +  promoter       SV40 promoter: SV40 enhancer and early promoter
   3805..4599    +  CDS            NeoR/KanR: aminoglycoside phosphotransferase from Tn5; aph(3')-II (or nptII); confers resistance to neomycin, kanamycin, and G418 (Geneticin®)
   4620..4772    +  CDS            ble (fragment): BLE_KLEPN - Experimental evidence at protein level: Swiss-Prot protein existence level 1. Binding protein with a strong affinity to the bleomycin family of antibiotics. Binds to CL990; an antimitotic-antibiotic compound. From Klebsiella pneumoniae.
   4831..4878    +  polyA_signal   HSV TK poly(A) signal: herpes simplex virus thymidine kinase polyadenylation signal (Cole and Stacy, 1985)
   4969..4985    -  polyA_signal   bGH poly(A) signal (fragment): bovine growth hormone polyadenylation signal
   5207..5795    +  rep_origin     ori: high-copy-number ColE1/pMB1/pBR322/pUC origin of replication
   5970..285     +  enhancer       CMV enhancer (across the origin): human cytomegalovirus immediate early enhancer
