[The description below was written by a language model from this plasmid's Addgene catalogue record and pLannotate feature annotations shown in this document.]
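Description:
CMV-Serbp1-meGFP is a 5,988 bp mammalian expression plasmid built on the pCMV-15F11-HA-mEGFP backbone, designed to express mouse Serbp1 as a fusion to monomeric enhanced GFP. It is propagated in E. coli through a high-copy ColE1/pUC-type origin and selected with kanamycin. The resistance gene is the Tn5 aminoglycoside phosphotransferase (NeoR/KanR), which sits downstream of tandem bacterial (bla) and SV40 early promoters and is followed by an HSV TK polyadenylation signal. This arrangement gives kanamycin resistance in bacteria and can also support G418 selection in mammalian cells. An f1 origin is also present, a common backbone element that allows single-stranded DNA production.

The expression cassette is driven by the human CMV immediate-early enhancer and promoter, with the enhancer annotation spanning the numbering origin of the circular sequence. A remnant of the multiple cloning site leads into the Serbp1 coding sequence, which encodes an mRNA-binding protein implicated in regulating mRNA stability. This is followed by a short intervening segment that the annotation software matched to a fragment of a fluorogen-activating protein and that probably serves as a linker. Next comes mEGFP, which carries the monomerizing A206K mutation and lies at the C terminus of the fusion. An SV40 polyadenylation signal terminates the transcript. The recorded insert size of 2,019 bp corresponds to the span from the start of Serbp1 to the end of mEGFP rather than to Serbp1 alone. Other small annotated fragments (SV40 large T antigen, ble, bGH poly(A)) appear to be backbone remnants or partial matches. The plasmid is intended for expressing fluorescently tagged Serbp1 in mammalian cells, which would allow the fusion protein to be visualized, although the record does not describe specific applications.
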