Addgene plasmid #241316: CMV-Serbp1-meGFP
Purpose: mouse Serbp1 fused to meGFP for expression in mammalian cells
Depositing lab: Stavros Lomvardas. Depositing organization: Columbia University.
Backbone
  Vector backbone: pCMV-15F11-HA-mEGFP
  Backbone manufacturer: addgene Plasmid #129590
  Total vector size (bp): 5988
  Vector type: Mammalian Expression
Growth in bacteria
  Bacterial resistance: Kanamycin, 50 μg/mL
  Growth temperature: 37°C
  Growth strain: DH5alpha
  Copy number: Unknown
Gene/Insert
  Gene/Insert name: Serbp1
  Species: M. musculus (mouse)
  Insert size (bp): 2019
  Entrez Gene: Serbp1 (a.k.a. 1200009K13Rik, 9330147J08Rik, Pairbp1)
  Promoter: CMV
  Tag / fusion protein: meGFP (C terminal on insert)
  Cloning method: Other
  Sequencing primers: 5′ CMV_Fwd: cgcaaatgggcggtaggcgtg
Terms and licenses: Academic/Nonprofit Terms; Industry Terms: Not Available to Industry
How to cite: CMV-Serbp1-meGFP was a gift from Stavros Lomvardas (Addgene plasmid # 241316 ; http://n2t.net/addgene:241316 ; RRID:Addgene_241316)
